Addgene plasmid #13268: L1-4A
Depositing lab: Vance Lemmon. Depositing organization: Case Western Reserve University. Publication: L1-mediated branching is regulated by two ezrin-radixin-moesin (ERM)-binding sites, the RSLE region and a novel juxtamembrane ERM-binding region. Cheng L, Itoh K, Lemmon V. J Neurosci. 2005 Jan 12. 25(2):395-403. 10.1523/JNEUROSCI.4097-04.2005 PubMed 15647482.
Backbone
  Vector backbone: pcDNA3
  Backbone size w/o insert (bp): 5450
  Vector type: Bacterial Expression
Growth in bacteria
  Bacterial resistance: Ampicillin, 100 μg/mL
  Growth temperature: 37°C
  Growth strain: DH5alpha
  Copy number: High Copy
Gene/Insert
  Gene/Insert name: L1CAM (alt names: hL1A-4A; L1-4A)
  Species: H. sapiens (human)
  Insert size (bp): 3700
  Entrez Gene: L1CAM (a.k.a. CAML1, CD171, HSAS, HSAS1, HYCX, MASA, MIC5, N-CAM-L1, N-CAML1, NCAM-L1, S10, SPG1)
  Cloning method: Restriction Enzyme; 5′ cloning site EcoRI (not destroyed); 3′ cloning site EcoRI (not destroyed)
  Sequencing primers: 5′ T7; 3′ SP6
Terms and licenses: Academic/Nonprofit Terms; Industry Terms: Not Available to Industry
How to cite: L1-4A was a gift from Vance Lemmon (Addgene plasmid # 13268 ; http://n2t.net/addgene:13268 ; RRID:Addgene_13268)
