[The description below was written by a language model from this plasmid's Addgene catalogue record.]
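Description:
L1-4A is a pcDNA3-based plasmid carrying a roughly 3.7 kb human L1CAM insert, which encodes the L1 neural cell adhesion molecule (also known as CD171 or NCAM-L1). The insert sits in a backbone of about 5.45 kb. It was cloned as an EcoRI fragment, with the site preserved at both ends, so it can be released with a single enzyme but its orientation is not fixed by the cloning strategy. The plasmid is maintained at high copy in standard E. coli cloning strains under ampicillin selection. T7 and SP6 are listed as the flanking sequencing primers, which matches the promoter sites on either side of the pcDNA3 polylinker.

The catalogue lists the vector type as bacterial expression. However, pcDNA3 is generally known as a mammalian expression vector that drives inserts from the CMV immediate-early promoter and carries a neomycin resistance cassette for selection in mammalian cells. No feature table is provided, so these elements cannot be confirmed for this particular construct. The alternative names (hL1A-4A, L1-4A) suggest a mutant form of L1, possibly with four alanine substitutions, but the record does not state which residues are changed.

The associated publication concerns the regulation of L1-mediated neurite branching by two ezrin-radixin-moesin (ERM)-binding sites in L1, the RSLE region and a juxtamembrane region. This makes it likely that the construct was used to express an L1 variant for testing how ERM interactions contribute to neuronal branching.
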