>Addgene plasmid #13268 | L1-4A | depositor partial sequence | sequence record 7602 | Author sequence
ATNANAGCTGACGGCCGCCAGTGTGATGGATATCTGCAGAATTCCGGATCTGCCCAAGCTGGGGCAGAGC
AGCGTGTGCCCAGGAAGGGGTGCAGCTGGGTTTTGGCAATAAAGTGGGGACCGGGTGGTAGGAAGGGGAT
CCGAGGCAGCAAGTTCTCCTCTGCCCCAACTCCAGCCTCCCATGGGCCTGCTGGAGAGGGAGGGGCCTGG
ATCCCAAGGCCAGGGGCACAGCATCTCCTGTCCTGGACTCCACTATTCTAGGGCCACGGCAGGGTTGATG
GGGGAAGTGGCCCCTGAGCTGTCATTGCCCCCTGCCGCCTCCTTCTCCTTCTTGCCACTGTACTGGCCAA
TGAACGAACCATCCTCGTTGAACTGAACATCCACGCTGCCCCCATAATCGGCCAGGCTGTCGTCACTGCC
CAGGGGCTTGATGTCCCCGTTGAGCGATGGCTGGCTGCTGCCAAAGGCCTTCTCCTCGTTGTCACTCTCC
AGGGACCTGTACTCGCCGAAGGTCTCATCTTTCATCGGTCGGGCCTCAGAGTCCACCTGGGTGTCCTCCT
TATCCTTCGCTGAGGCTGCGCCGCCCGCGCTGCGCTTGATGAAGCAGAGGATGAGCAGGACGAGGAGCAG
GAGGATGATGGCACTCACAAAGCCGATGAACCAGCCCTCAGTGGCGAAGCCAGCAGGAGGGAGCCTCACG
CGGCCTGTGCCATTGGTCTTCACAGCCATTTGGTGCCGGAACATCCTCTCCTTAAACAAGTGGATCTCGT
AGTCAGTGTCAGGCTGCAGGTCCCACTGCGTGTANGAGCTCTGGTTGTAGCTGACATACTGTGGCGAAAG
GGAAGCCCCACCCTTCTCTTCTCCCAAGGCTTTGAACAAGATATGGAANCTGAAGTTGCACTGGCCCTCC
NTTGGGGAACCNAGGAGACNACACTGTANTTTTCACCCGCTGTGGCTGAAATGTTGCCAAAATCTGAAAT
TCCAGACAAGNCATAGTGCCTCNTTCCGTACAAGGCTTCACCAGGGCCCTCTTTGGTGGTGGCCTGAAAC
TGGAACGGTACCCAGGTGGGGGCTGAAATCGTCAGNTNTGTGTCCAAATNNGGGTNCCAAAGTTAAAGAA
ATTGCCCNTGCCCCTCTNCAGGGGGGTAGNAAAANNAACCNGGAAAACCCCTTTGGNTAAGGGGCTCCNC
CN
