>Addgene plasmid #13268 | L1-4A | addgene partial sequence | sequence record 19775 | 13268 with BGHrev
TAGGGCCCTCTAGATGCATGCTCGAGCGGCCGCCAGTGTGATGGATATCTGCAGAATTCCGGATCTGCCC
AAGCTGGGGCAGAGCAGCGTGTGCCCAGGAAGGGGTGCAGCTGGGTTTTGGCAATAAAGTGGGGACCGGG
TGGTAGGAAGGGGATCCGAGGCAGCAAGTTCTCCTCTGCCCCAACTCCAGCCTCCCATGGGCCTGCTGGA
GAGGGAGGGGCCTGGATCCCAAGGCCAGGGGCACAGCATCTCCTGTCCTGGACTCCACTATTCTAGGGCC
ACGGCAGGGTTGATGGGGGAAGTGGCCCCTGAGCTGTCATTGCCCCCTGCCGCCTCCTTCTCCTTCTTGC
CACTGTACTGGCCAATGAACGAACCATCCTCGTTGAACTGAACATCCACGCTGCCCCCATAATCGGCCAG
GCTGTCGTCACTGCCCAGGGGCTTGATGTCCCCGTTGAGCGATGGCTGGCTGCTGCCAAAGGCCTTCTCC
TCGTTGTCACTCTCCAGGGACCTGTACTCGCCGAAGGTCTCATCTTTCATCGGTCGGGCCTCAGAGTCCA
CCTGGGTGTCCTCCTTATCC
